Addgene plasmid #47229: TAL3510
Depositing lab: Keith Joung. Depositing organization: Massachusetts General Hospital. Publication: Targeted gene disruption in somatic zebrafish cells using engineered TALENs. Sander JD, Cade L, Khayter C, Reyon D, Peterson RT, Joung JK, Yeh JR. Nat Biotechnol. 2011 Aug 5;29(8):697-8. doi: 10.1038/nbt.1934. PubMed 21822241.
Backbone
  Vector backbone: JDS74
  Backbone manufacturer: Addgene plasmid #32288
  Backbone size w/o insert (bp): 6447
  Vector type: Mammalian Expression ; T7
Growth in bacteria
  Bacterial resistance: Ampicillin, 100 μg/mL
  Growth temperature: 37°C
  Growth strain: XL1 Blue
  Copy number: High Copy
Gene/Insert
  Gene/Insert name: ZebrafishCommunity-pbx2-left (alt name: pbx2)
  Species: D. rerio (zebrafish)
  Insert size (bp): 1430
  Entrez Gene: pbx2 (a.k.a. pbxy, wu:fb73g03)
  Promoter: CMV
  Tag / fusion protein: 3X Flag (N terminal on backbone); WT FOKI (C terminal on backbone)
  Cloning method: Restriction Enzyme; 5′ cloning site BsmBI (destroyed during cloning); 3′ cloning site BsmBI (destroyed during cloning)
  Sequencing primers: 5′ CMV-F; 3′ BGH-rev
Terms and licenses: Academic/Nonprofit Terms; Industry Terms: Not Available to Industry
Depositor comments: Target binding site: TGGAGCAGACCCCGCGGG It is strongly recommended that users perform a diagnostic digest to verify this plasmid prior to use. For example, a double digest of the plasmid with BamHI and KpnI should result in two bands at 2.3kb and 5.8kb.
How to cite: TAL3510 was a gift from Keith Joung (Addgene plasmid # 47229 ; http://n2t.net/addgene:47229 ; RRID:Addgene_47229)
