[The description below was written by a language model from this plasmid's Addgene catalogue record.]
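Description:
TAL3510 is a TALEN expression plasmid encoding the left-hand monomer of a nuclease pair directed against the zebrafish (D. rerio) pbx2 gene. It is built on the JDS74 backbone, a roughly 6.4 kb TALEN framework vector classed as mammalian expression with a T7 element. It is propagated in E. coli as a high-copy plasmid under ampicillin selection. The origin of replication is not specified in the record, and no feature table is provided.

The insert of about 1.4 kb is an engineered TAL effector repeat array designed to recognise a specific 18-nucleotide site in pbx2. It was cloned between two BsmBI sites that were destroyed in the process, as is typical of type IIS assembly, in which the repeat array is dropped seamlessly into a pre-existing reading frame. The backbone supplies the flanking parts of the fusion protein: an N-terminal 3X FLAG epitope for detection and a C-terminal wild-type FokI nuclease domain. Expression is driven by the CMV promoter. The T7 designation suggests that a T7 promoter is also available for in vitro transcription of mRNA, the usual route for delivering TALENs into zebrafish embryos, although the record does not spell this out. The use of a BGH reverse sequencing primer implies a BGH polyadenylation region downstream.

Because FokI cleaves only as a dimer, this construct is meant to be used with a matching right-hand TALEN that binds the opposite strand across a spacer. The pair then creates a double-strand break, and error-prone repair of that break yields indel mutations. The plasmid belongs to a set of TALENs generated for targeted gene disruption in zebrafish.
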