>Addgene plasmid #47229 | TAL3510 | addgene partial sequence | sequence record 69185 | JDS-TALEN-F 5'-TAGGGGTCGGTAAACAGTGG-3'
GCGGGTGAGCTTAGGGGGCCTCCGCTCCAGCTCGACACCGGGCAGCTGCTGAAGATCGCGAAGAGAGGGG
GAGTAACAGCGGTAGAGGCAGTGCACGCCTGGCGCAATGCGCTCACCGGGGCCCCCTTGAACCTGACCCC
AGACCAGGTAGTCGCAATCGCGAACAATAATGGGGGAAAGCAAGCCCTGGAAACCGTGCAAAGGTTGTTG
CCGGTCCTTTGTCAAGACCACGGCCTTACACCGGAGCAAGTCGTGGCCATTGCAAATAATAACGGTGGCA
AACAGGCTCTTGAGACGGTTCAGAGACTTCTCCCAGTTCTCTGTCAAGCCCACGGGCTGACTCCCGATCA
AGTTGTAGCGATTGCGTCGAACATTGGAGGGAAACAAGCATTGGAGACTGTCCAACGGCTCCTTCCCGTG
TTGTGTCAAGCCCACGGTTTGACGCCTGCACAAGTGGTCGCCATCGCCAACAACAACGGCGGTAAGCAGG
CGCTGGAAACAGTACAGCGCCTGCTGCCTGTACTGTGCCAGGATCATGGACTGACCCCAGACCAGGTAGT
CGCAATCGCGTCACATGACGGGGGAAAGCAAGCCCTGGAAACCGTGCAAAGGTTGTTGCCGGTCCTTTGT
CAAGACCACGGCCTTACACCGGAGCAAGTCGTGGCCATTGCAAGCAACATCGGTGGCAAACAGGCTCTTG
AGACGGTTCAGAGACTTCTCCCAGTTCTCTGTCAAGCCCACGGGCTGACTCCCGATCAAGTTGTAGCGAT
TGCGAATAACAATGGAGGGAAACAAGCATTGGAGACTGTCCAACGGCTCCTTCCCGTGTTGTGTCAAGCC
CACGGTTTGACGCCTGCACAAGTGGTCGCCATCGCCTCCAATATTGGCGGTAAG
