LOCUS       Exported 2220 bp ds-DNA linear SYN 07-JUL-2021
DEFINITION  synthetic linear DNA
ACCESSION   .
VERSION     .
KEYWORDS    TAL3510
SOURCE      synthetic DNA construct
  ORGANISM  synthetic DNA construct
REFERENCE   1 (bases 1 to 2220)
  AUTHORS   Sander JD, Cade L, Khayter C, Reyon D, Peterson RT, Joung JK, Yeh JR
  TITLE     Targeted gene disruption in somatic zebrafish cells using engineered
            TALENs.
  JOURNAL   Nat Biotechnol. 2011 Aug 5;29(8):697-8. doi: 10.1038/nbt.1934.
  PUBMED    21822241
REFERENCE   2 (bases 1 to 2220)
  AUTHORS   .
  TITLE     Direct Submission
  JOURNAL   Exported Jul 7, 2021 from SnapGene Server 1.1.58
            http://www.snapgene.com
FEATURES             Location/Qualifiers
     source          1..2220
                     /organism="synthetic DNA construct"
                     /mol_type="other DNA"
     CDS             4..69
                     /codon_start=1
                     /product="three tandem FLAG(R) epitope tags, followed by an
                     enterokinase cleavage site"
                     /label=3xFLAG
                     /translation="DYKDHDGDYKDHDIDYKDDDDK"
     CDS             76..96
                     /codon_start=1
                     /product="nuclear localization signal of SV40 (simian virus
                     40) large T antigen"
                     /label=SV40 NLS
                     /translation="PKKKRKV"
ORIGIN
        1 atggactaca aagaccatga cggtgattat aaagatcatg acatcgatta caaggatgac
       61 gatgacaaga tggcccccaa gaagaagagg aaggtgggca ttcaccgcgg ggtacctatg
      121 gtggacttga ggacactcgg ttattcgcaa cagcaacagg agaaaatcaa gcctaaggtc
      181 aggagcaccg tcgcgcaaca ccacgaggcg cttgtggggc atggcttcac tcatgcgcat
      241 attgtcgcgc tttcacagca ccctgcggcg cttgggacgg tggctgtcaa ataccaagat
      301 atgattgcgg ccctgcccga agccacgcac gaggcaattg taggggtcgg taaacagtgg
      361 tcgggagcgc gagcacttga ggcgctgctg actgtggcgg gtgagcttag ggggcctccg
      421 ctccagctcg acaccgggca gctgctgaag atcgcgaaga gagggggagt aacagcggta
      481 gaggcagtgc acgcctggcg caatgcgctc accggggccc ccttgaacct gaccccagac
      541 caggtagtcg caatcgcgaa caataatggg ggaaagcaag ccctggaaac cgtgcaaagg
      601 ttgttgccgg tcctttgtca agaccacggc cttacaccgg agcaagtcgt ggccattgca
      661 aataataacg gtggcaaaca ggctcttgag acggttcaga gacttctccc agttctctgt
      721 caagcccacg ggctgactcc cgatcaagtt gtagcgattg cgtcgaacat tggagggaaa
      781 caagcattgg agactgtcca acggctcctt cccgtgttgt gtcaagccca cggtttgacg
      841 cctgcacaag tggtcgccat cgccaacaac aacggcggta agcaggcgct ggaaacagta
      901 cagcgcctgc tgcctgtact gtgccaggat catggactga ccccagacca ggtagtcgca
      961 atcgcgtcac atgacggggg aaagcaagcc ctggaaaccg tgcaaaggtt gttgccggtc
     1021 ctttgtcaag accacggcct tacaccggag caagtcgtgg ccattgcaag caacatcggt
     1081 ggcaaacagg ctcttgagac ggttcagaga cttctcccag ttctctgtca agcccacggg
     1141 ctgactcccg atcaagttgt agcgattgcg aataacaatg gagggaaaca agcattggag
     1201 actgtccaac ggctccttcc cgtgttgtgt caagcccacg gtttgacgcc tgcacaagtg
     1261 gtcgccatcg cctccaatat tggcggtaag caggcgctgg aaacagtaca gcgcctgctg
     1321 cctgtactgt gccaggatca tggactgacc ccagaccagg tagtcgcaat cgcgtcacat
     1381 gacgggggaa agcaagccct ggaaaccgtg caaaggttgt tgccggtcct ttgtcaagac
     1441 cacggcctta caccggagca agtcgtggcc attgcatccc acgacggtgg caaacaggct
     1501 cttgagacgg ttcagagact tctcccagtt ctctgtcaag cccacgggct gactcccgat
     1561 caagttgtag cgattgcgtc gcatgacgga gggaaacaag cattggagac tgtccaacgg
     1621 ctccttcccg tgttgtgtca agcccacggt ttgacgcctg cacaagtggt cgccatcgcc
     1681 agccatgatg gcggtaagca ggcgctggaa acagtacagc gcctgctgcc tgtactgtgc
     1741 caggatcatg gactgacccc agaccaggta gtcgcaatcg cgaacaataa tgggggaaag
     1801 caagccctgg aaaccgtgca aaggttgttg ccggtccttt gtcaagacca cggccttaca
     1861 ccggagcaag tcgtggccat tgcatcccac gacggtggca aacaggctct tgagacggtt
     1921 cagagacttc tcccagttct ctgtcaagcc cacgggctga ctcccgatca agttgtagcg
     1981 attgcgaata acaatggagg gaaacaagca ttggagactg tccaacggct ccttcccgtg
     2041 ttgtgtcaag cccacggttt gacgcctgca caagtggtcg ccatcgccaa caacaacggc
     2101 ggtaagcagg cgctggaaac agtacagcgc ctgctgcctg tactgtgcca ggatcatgga
     2161 ctgacacccg aacaggtggt cgccattgct aataataacg gaggacggcc agccttggag
//
